Addgene plasmid #163697: pZac2.1-GfaABC1D-TurboID(C )-HA-GPI
Purpose: Expresses c-terminal half of TurboID on surface of astrocytes
Depositing lab: Scott Soderling. Depositing organization: Duke University. Publication: Chemico-genetic discovery of astrocytic control of inhibition in vivo. Takano T, Wallace JT, Baldwin KT, Purkey AM, Uezu A, Courtland JL, Soderblom EJ, Shimogori T, Maness PF, Eroglu C, Soderling SH. Nature. 2020 Dec;588(7837):296-302. doi: 10.1038/s41586-020-2926-0. Epub 2020 Nov 11. PubMed 33177716.
Backbone
  Vector backbone: pZac2.1
  Vector type: AAV
Growth in bacteria
  Bacterial resistance: Ampicillin, 100 μg/mL
  Growth temperature: 37°C
  Growth strain: NEB Stable
  Copy number: High Copy
Gene/Insert
  Gene/Insert name: GPI anchored TurboID
  Cloning method: Ligation Independent Cloning
  Sequencing primers: 5′ Unknown
Terms and licenses: Academic/Nonprofit Terms; Industry Terms: Not Available to Industry
How to cite: pZac2.1-GfaABC1D-TurboID(C )-HA-GPI was a gift from Scott Soderling (Addgene plasmid # 163697 ; http://n2t.net/addgene:163697 ; RRID:Addgene_163697)
