[The description below was written by a language model from this plasmid's Addgene catalogue record and pLannotate feature annotations shown in this document.]
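Description:
pZac2.1-GfaABC1D-TurboID(C)-HA-GPI is an AAV transfer plasmid built on the pZac2.1 backbone and designed to display the C-terminal half of the TurboID biotin ligase on the outer surface of astrocytes. It is maintained in E. coli through a high-copy ColE1/pUC-type origin with ampicillin selection (AmpR under its own bla promoter). The backbone also carries an f1 origin and remnants of the lac region (lacI and lacZα fragments, lac promoter and operator). AAV2 inverted terminal repeats flank the expression cassette, allowing it to be packaged into recombinant AAV particles. The left ITR is annotated as one fragment in the roughly 5.2 kb depositor sequence but as two shorter fragments in the slightly shorter sequencing-derived record. This may reflect the known difficulty of sequencing ITRs or a partial deletion.

Between the ITRs, the name indicates the GfaABC1D promoter, a compact GFAP-derived element used for astrocyte-restricted expression. The annotation software did not label it, but an unannotated stretch upstream of the chimeric β-globin/immunoglobulin intron is where it would be expected to lie. Downstream come a T7 promoter and the open reading frame, which begins with a short mouse acrosin fragment, presumably serving as a secretion signal. This is followed by a region matching part of miniTurbo (the TurboID C-terminal fragment) and a Thy1-derived segment that supplies the GPI-anchoring signal. The HA epitope in the name is not separately annotated. An SV40 polyadenylation signal terminates the transcript. On its own this half-enzyme is expected to be inactive. It is intended for split-TurboID proximity labelling, in which pairing with a complementary N-terminal half restores biotinylation for proteomic mapping of astrocyte contact sites in vivo.
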