Features (pLannotate 1.2.2; 18 found; start..end, strand, type, name):
      2..94      +  CDS            lacI (fragment): lac repressor; lacI; The lac repressor binds to the lac operator to inhibit transcription in E. coli. This inhibition can be relieved by adding lactose or isopropyl-β-D-thiogalactopyranoside (IPTG).
    107..128     +  protein_bind   CAP binding site: CAP binding activates transcription in the presence of cAMP. E. coli catabolite activator protein
    143..173     +  promoter       lac promoter: promoter for the E. coli lac operon
    181..197     +  protein_bind   lac operator: The lac repressor binds to the lac operator to inhibit transcription in E. coli. This inhibition can be relieved by adding lactose or isopropyl-β-D-thiogalactopyranoside (IPTG). lac repressor encoded by lacI
    258..388     -  repeat_region  AAV2 ITR (fragment): inverted terminal repeat of adeno-associated virus serotype 2 inverted
   1239..1371    +  intron         chimeric intron: chimera between introns from human β-globin and immunoglobulin heavy chain genes
   1416..1434    +  promoter       T7 promoter: promoter for bacteriophage T7 RNA polymerase
   1457..1528    +  CDS            Acr (fragment): ACRO_MOUSE - Experimental evidence at protein level: Swiss-Prot protein existence level 1. Acrosin is the major protease of mammalian spermatozoa. It is a serine protease of trypsin-like cleavage specificity, it is synthesized in a zymogen form, proacrosin and stored in the acrosome. From Mus musculus (Mouse).
   1538..1732    +  CDS            miniTurbo (fragment): N-terminally truncated mutant of the E. coli biotin ligase BioID engineered for improved catalytic efficiency (Branon et al., 2018)
   2095..2189    +  CDS            Thy1.1 (fragment): mouse GPI-anchored cell surface glycoprotein of the immunoglobulin superfamily This allele of Thy1 is also known as CD90.1.
   2231..2352    -  polyA_signal   SV40 poly(A) signal: SV40 polyadenylation signal
   2375..2443    -  CDS            large T antigen (fragment): large T antigen from SV40 (simian virus 40)
   2514..2644    +  repeat_region  AAV2 ITR (fragment): inverted terminal repeat of adeno-associated virus serotype 2 inverted
   2658..2815    +  CDS            lacZα (fragment): LacZα fragment of β-galactosidase; lacZ fragment
   2820..3248    +  rep_origin     f1 ori (sequence partly withheld): f1 bacteriophage origin of replication; arrow indicates direction of (+) strand synthesis
   3301..3405    +  promoter       AmpR promoter: bla
   3406..4266    +  CDS            AmpR: β-lactamase; bla; confers resistance to ampicillin, carbenicillin, and related antibiotics
   4437..5025    +  rep_origin     ori: high-copy-number ColE1/pMB1/pBR322/pUC origin of replication
>Addgene plasmid #163697 | pZac2.1-GfaABC1D-TurboID(C )-HA-GPI | depositor full sequence | sequence record 322443 | pZac2.1-GfaABC1D-TurboID(C )-HA-GPI sequence 5206 bps
AGCGCCCAATACGCAAACCGCCTCTCCCCGCGCGTTGGCCGATTCATTAATGCAGCTGGCACGACAGGTT
TCCCGACTGGAAAGCGGGCAGTGAGCGCAACGCAATTAATGTGAGTTAGCTCACTCATTAGGCACCCCAG
GCTTTACACTTTATGCTTCCGGCTCGTATGTTGTGTGGAATTGTGAGCGGATAACAATTTCACACAGGAA
ACAGCTATGACCATGATTACGCCAGATTTAATTAAGGCCTTAATTAGGCTGCGCGCTCGCTCGCTCACTG
AGGCCGCCCGGGCAAAGCCCGGGCGTCGGGCGACCTTTGGTCGCCCGGCCTCAGTGAGCGAGCGAGCGCG
CAGAGAGGGAGTGGCCAACTCCATCACTAGGGGTTCCTTGTAGTTAATGATTAACCCGCCATGCTACTTA
TCTACGTAGCCATGCTCTAGGAAGATCTAACATATCCTGGTGTGGAGTAGGGGACGCTGCTCTGACAGAG
GCTCGGGGGCCTGAGCTGGCTCTGTGAGCTGGGGAGGAGGCAGACAGCCAGGCCTTGTCTGCAAGCAGAC
CTGGCAGCATTGGGCTGGCCGCCCCCCAGGGCCTCCTCTTCATGCCCAGTGAATGACTCACCTTGGCACA
GACACAATGTTCGGGGTGGGCACAGTGCCTGCTTCCCGCCGCACCCCAGCCCCCCTCAAATGCCTTCCGA
GAAGCCCATTGAGCAGGGGGCTTGCATTGCACCCCAGCCTGACAGCCTGGCATCTTGGGATAAAAGCAGC
ACAGCCCCCTAGGGGCTGCCCTTGCTGTGTGGCGCCACCGGCGGTGGAGAACAAGGCTCTATTCAGCCTG
TGCCCAGGAAAGGGGATCAGGGGATGCCCAGGCATGGACAGTGGGTGGCAGGGGGGGAGAGGAGGGCTGT
CTGCTTCCCAGAAGTCCAAGGACACAAATGGGTGAGGGGAGAGCTCTCCCCATAGCTGGGCTGCGGCCCA
ACCCCACCCCCTCAGGCTATGCCAGGGGGTGTTGCCAGGGGCACCCGGGCATCGCCAGTCTAGCCCACTC
CTTCATAAAGCCCTCGCATCCCAGGAGCGAGCAGAGCCAGAGCAGGTTGGAGAGGAGACGCATCACCTCC
GCTGCTCGCAAGCTTTATTGCGGTAGTTTATCACAGTTAAATTGCTAACGCAGTCAGTGCTTCTGACACA
ACAGTCTCGAACTTAAGCTGCAGAAGTTGGTCGTGAGGCACTGGGCAGGTAAGTATCAAGGTTACAAGAC
AGGTTTAAGGAGACCAATAGAAACTGGGCTTGTCGAGACAGAGAAGACTCTTGCGTTTCTGATAGGCACC
TATTGGTCTTACTGACATCCACTTTGCCTTTCTCTCCACAGGTGTCCACTCCCAGTTCAATTACAGCTCT
TAAGGCTAGAGTACTTAATACGACTCACTATAGGCTAGCCTCGAGAATTCGCCACCATGGTAGAGATGCT
GCCAACTGTCGCTGTGCTGGTCTTGGCAGTGTCCGTGGTTGCCAAGGATAACACCACGCGTTTAAACGGC
CTGGCTCCATATCTGCCACGGTGGGAGAAGCTGGATAACTTCATCAATAGACCCGTGAAGCTGATCATTG
GGGACAAAGAGATTTTCGGGATTAGCCGGGGGATTGATAAACAGGGAGCCCTGCTGCTGGAACAGGACGG
AGTTATCAAACCCTGGATGGGCGGAGAAATCAGTCTGCGGTCTGCCGAAAAGCTTTACCCTTACGATGTA
CCGGATTACGCAACTAGTGGTGGAGGCGGTTCAGGCGGAGGTGGCTCTGGCGGTGGCGGATCGGCTAGCG
CCACCATGGCCCAGCTCAAGAAGAAGCTGCAAGCCCTGAAGAAGAAGAACGCCCAGCTCAAGTGGAAGCT
CCAGGCCCTGAAGAAGAAGCTGGCCCAGAAGGCTAGCGGTGGAGGCGGTTCAGGCGGAGGTGGCTCTGGC
GGTGGCGGATCGTCTAGCGGTGGAGGCGGTTCAGGCGGAGGTGGCTCTGGCGGTGGCGGATCGTCTAGCG
GTGGAGGCGGTTCAGGCGGAGGTGGCTCTGGCGGTGGCGGATCGTCTAGCTACCAACTCGAGAATGGCGG
CATAAGCCTGCTGGTTCAGAACACATCCTGGATGCTGCTGCTGCTGCTTTCCCTCTCCCTCCTCCAAGCC
CTGGACTTCATTTCTCTGTAGTCTAGAGTCGACCCGGGCGGCCGCTTCGAGCAGACATGATAAGATACAT
TGATGAGTTTGGACAAACCACAACTAGAATGCAGTGAAAAAAATGCTTTATTTGTGAAATTTGTGATGCT
ATTGCTTTATTTGTAACCATTATAAGCTGCAATAAACAAGTTAACAACAACAATTGCATTCATTTTATGT
TTCAGGTTCAGGGGGAGATGTGGGAGGTTTTTTAAAGCAAGTAAAACCTCTACAAATGTGGTAAAATCGA
TAAGGATCTTCCTAGAGCATGGCTACGTAGATAAGTAGCATGGCGGGTTAATCATTAACTACAAGGAACC
CCTAGTGATGGAGTTGGCCACTCCCTCTCTGCGCGCTCGCTCGCTCACTGAGGCCGGGCGACCAAAGGTC
GCCCGACGCCCGGGCTTTGCCCGGGCGGCCTCAGTGAGCGAGCGAGCGCGCAGCCTTAATTAACCTAATT
CACTGGCCGTCGTTTTACAACGTCGTGACTGGGAAAACCCTGGCGTTACCCAACTTAATCGCCTTGCAGC
ACATCCCCCTTTCGCCAGCTGGCGTAATAGCGAAGAGGCCCGCACCGATCGCCCTTCCCAACAGTTGCGC
AGCCTGAATGGCGAATGGG
[124 nt withheld, positions 2820-2943]
C
[91 nt withheld, positions 2945-3035]
A
[49 nt withheld, positions 3037-3085]
CCTTTGACGTTGGAGTCCACGTTCTTT
[37 nt withheld, positions 3113-3149]
ACCCTATCTCGGTCTATTCTTTTGATTTATAAGGGATTTTGCCGATTTCGGCCTATTGGTTAAAAAATGA
GCTGATTTAACAAAAATTTAACGCGAATTTTAACAAAATATTAACGCTTACAATTTAGGTGGCACTTTTC
GGGGAAATGTGCGCGGAACCCCTATTTGTTTATTTTTCTAAATACATTCAAATATGTATCCGCTCATGAG
ACAATAACCCTGATAAATGCTTCAATAATATTGAAAAAGGAAGAGTATGAGTATTCAACATTTCCGTGTC
GCCCTTATTCCCTTTTTTGCGGCATTTTGCCTTCCTGTTTTTGCTCACCCAGAAACGCTGGTGAAAGTAA
AAGATGCTGAAGATCAGTTGGGTGCACGAGTGGGTTACATCGAACTGGATCTCAACAGCGGTAAGATCCT
TGAGAGTTTTCGCCCCGAAGAACGTTTTCCAATGATGAGCACTTTTAAAGTTCTGCTATGTGGCGCGGTA
TTATCCCGTATTGACGCCGGGCAAGAGCAACTCGGTCGCCGCATACACTATTCTCAGAATGACTTGGTTG
AGTACTCACCAGTCACAGAAAAGCATCTTACGGATGGCATGACAGTAAGAGAATTATGCAGTGCTGCCAT
AACCATGAGTGATAACACTGCGGCCAACTTACTTCTGACAACGATCGGAGGACCGAAGGAGCTAACCGCT
TTTTTGCACAACATGGGGGATCATGTAACTCGCCTTGATCGTTGGGAACCGGAGCTGAATGAAGCCATAC
CAAACGACGAGCGTGACACCACGATGCCTGTAGCAATGGCAACAACGTTGCGCAAACTATTAACTGGCGA
ACTACTTACTCTAGCTTCCCGGCAACAATTAATAGACTGGATGGAGGCGGATAAAGTTGCAGGACCACTT
CTGCGCTCGGCCCTTCCGGCTGGCTGGTTTATTGCTGATAAATCTGGAGCCGGTGAGCGTGGGTCTCGCG
GTATCATTGCAGCACTGGGGCCAGATGGTAAGCCCTCCCGTATCGTAGTTATCTACACGACGGGGAGTCA
GGCAACTATGGATGAACGAAATAGACAGATCGCTGAGATAGGTGCCTCACTGATTAAGCATTGGTAACTG
TCAGACCAAGTTTACTCATATATACTTTAGATTGATTTAAAACTTCATTTTTAATTTAAAAGGATCTAGG
TGAAGATCCTTTTTGATAATCTCATGACCAAAATCCCTTAACGTGAGTTTTCGTTCCACTGAGCGTCAGA
CCCCGTAGAAAAGATCAAAGGATCTTCTTGAGATCCTTTTTTTCTGCGCGTAATCTGCTGCTTGCAAACA
AAAAAACCACCGCTACCAGCGGTGGTTTGTTTGCCGGATCAAGAGCTACCAACTCTTTTTCCGAAGGTAA
CTGGCTTCAGCAGAGCGCAGATACCAAATACTGTTCTTCTAGTGTAGCCGTAGTTAGGCCACCACTTCAA
GAACTCTGTAGCACCGCCTACATACCTCGCTCTGCTAATCCTGTTACCAGTGGCTGCTGCCAGTGGCGAT
AAGTCGTGTCTTACCGGGTTGGACTCAAGACGATAGTTACCGGATAAGGCGCAGCGGTCGGGCTGAACGG
GGGGTTCGTGCACACAGCCCAGCTTGGAGCGAACGACCTACACCGAACTGAGATACCTACAGCGTGAGCT
ATGAGAAAGCGCCACGCTTCCCGAAGGGAGAAAGGCGGACAGGTATCCGGTAAGCGGCAGGGTCGGAACA
GGAGAGCGCACGAGGGAGCTTCCAGGGGGAAACGCCTGGTATCTTTATAGTCCTGTCGGGTTTCGCCACC
TCTGACTTGAGCGTCGATTTTTGTGATGCTCGTCAGGGGGGCGGAGCCTATGGAAAAACGCCAGCAACGC
GGCCTTTTTACGGTTCCTGGCCTTTTGCTGGCCTTTTGCTCACATGTTCTTTCCTGCGTTATCCCCTGAT
TCTGTGGATAACCGTATTACCGCCTTTGAGTGAGCTGATACCGCTCGCCGCAGCCGAACGACCGAGCGCA
GCGAGTCAGTGAGCGAGGAAGCGGAAG
