Features (pLannotate 1.2.2; 19 found; start..end, strand, type, name):
     10..102     +  CDS            lacI (fragment): lac repressor; lacI; The lac repressor binds to the lac operator to inhibit transcription in E. coli. This inhibition can be relieved by adding lactose or isopropyl-β-D-thiogalactopyranoside (IPTG).
    115..136     +  protein_bind   CAP binding site: CAP binding activates transcription in the presence of cAMP. E. coli catabolite activator protein
    151..181     +  promoter       lac promoter: promoter for the E. coli lac operon
    189..205     +  protein_bind   lac operator: The lac repressor binds to the lac operator to inhibit transcription in E. coli. This inhibition can be relieved by adding lactose or isopropyl-β-D-thiogalactopyranoside (IPTG). lac repressor encoded by lacI
    267..294     +  repeat_region  AAV2 ITR (fragment): inverted terminal repeat of adeno-associated virus serotype 2 inverted
    312..374     -  repeat_region  AAV2 ITR (fragment): inverted terminal repeat of adeno-associated virus serotype 2 inverted
   1225..1357    +  intron         chimeric intron: chimera between introns from human β-globin and immunoglobulin heavy chain genes
   1402..1420    +  promoter       T7 promoter: promoter for bacteriophage T7 RNA polymerase
   1443..1514    +  CDS            Acr (fragment): ACRO_MOUSE - Experimental evidence at protein level: Swiss-Prot protein existence level 1. Acrosin is the major protease of mammalian spermatozoa. It is a serine protease of trypsin-like cleavage specificity, it is synthesized in a zymogen form, proacrosin and stored in the acrosome. From Mus musculus (Mouse).
   1524..1718    +  CDS            miniTurbo (fragment): N-terminally truncated mutant of the E. coli biotin ligase BioID engineered for improved catalytic efficiency (Branon et al., 2018)
   2081..2175    +  CDS            Thy1.1 (fragment): mouse GPI-anchored cell surface glycoprotein of the immunoglobulin superfamily This allele of Thy1 is also known as CD90.1.
   2217..2338    -  polyA_signal   SV40 poly(A) signal: SV40 polyadenylation signal
   2361..2429    -  CDS            large T antigen (fragment): large T antigen from SV40 (simian virus 40)
   2500..2630    +  repeat_region  AAV2 ITR (fragment): inverted terminal repeat of adeno-associated virus serotype 2 inverted
   2644..2801    +  CDS            lacZα (fragment): LacZα fragment of β-galactosidase; lacZ fragment
   2806..3234    +  rep_origin     f1 ori (sequence partly withheld): f1 bacteriophage origin of replication; arrow indicates direction of (+) strand synthesis
   3287..3391    +  promoter       AmpR promoter: bla
   3392..4252    +  CDS            AmpR: β-lactamase; bla; confers resistance to ampicillin, carbenicillin, and related antibiotics
   4423..5011    +  rep_origin     ori: high-copy-number ColE1/pMB1/pBR322/pUC origin of replication
>Addgene plasmid #163697 | pZac2.1-GfaABC1D-TurboID(C )-HA-GPI | addgene full sequence | sequence record 327742 | Addgene NGS Result
AGCGGAAGAGCGCCCAATACGCAAACCGCCTCTCCCCGCGCGTTGGCCGATTCATTAATGCAGCTGGCAC
GACAGGTTTCCCGACTGGAAAGCGGGCAGTGAGCGCAACGCAATTAATGTGAGTTAGCTCACTCATTAGG
CACCCCAGGCTTTACACTTTATGCTTCCGGCTCGTATGTTGTGTGGAATTGTGAGCGGATAACAATTTCA
CACAGGAAACAGCTATGACCATGATTACGCCAGATTTAATTAAGGCCTTAATTAGGCTGCGCGCTCGCTC
GCTCACTGAGGCCGCCCGGGCAAAGCCCGGGCGGCCTCAGTGAGCGAGCGAGCGCGCAGAGAGGGAGTGG
CCAACTCCATCACTAGGGGTTCCTTGTAGTTAATGATTAACCCGCCATGCTACTTATCTACGTAGCCATG
CTCTAGGAAGATCTAACATATCCTGGTGTGGAGTAGGGGACGCTGCTCTGACAGAGGCTCGGGGGCCTGA
GCTGGCTCTGTGAGCTGGGGAGGAGGCAGACAGCCAGGCCTTGTCTGCAAGCAGACCTGGCAGCATTGGG
CTGGCCGCCCCCCAGGGCCTCCTCTTCATGCCCAGTGAATGACTCACCTTGGCACAGACACAATGTTCGG
GGTGGGCACAGTGCCTGCTTCCCGCCGCACCCCAGCCCCCCTCAAATGCCTTCCGAGAAGCCCATTGAGC
AGGGGGCTTGCATTGCACCCCAGCCTGACAGCCTGGCATCTTGGGATAAAAGCAGCACAGCCCCCTAGGG
GCTGCCCTTGCTGTGTGGCGCCACCGGCGGTGGAGAACAAGGCTCTATTCAGCCTGTGCCCAGGAAAGGG
GATCAGGGGATGCCCAGGCATGGACAGTGGGTGGCAGGGGGGGAGAGGAGGGCTGTCTGCTTCCCAGAAG
TCCAAGGACACAAATGGGTGAGGGGAGAGCTCTCCCCATAGCTGGGCTGCGGCCCAACCCCACCCCCTCA
GGCTATGCCAGGGGGTGTTGCCAGGGGCACCCGGGCATCGCCAGTCTAGCCCACTCCTTCATAAAGCCCT
CGCATCCCAGGAGCGAGCAGAGCCAGAGCAGGTTGGAGAGGAGACGCATCACCTCCGCTGCTCGCAAGCT
TTATTGCGGTAGTTTATCACAGTTAAATTGCTAACGCAGTCAGTGCTTCTGACACAACAGTCTCGAACTT
AAGCTGCAGAAGTTGGTCGTGAGGCACTGGGCAGGTAAGTATCAAGGTTACAAGACAGGTTTAAGGAGAC
CAATAGAAACTGGGCTTGTCGAGACAGAGAAGACTCTTGCGTTTCTGATAGGCACCTATTGGTCTTACTG
ACATCCACTTTGCCTTTCTCTCCACAGGTGTCCACTCCCAGTTCAATTACAGCTCTTAAGGCTAGAGTAC
TTAATACGACTCACTATAGGCTAGCCTCGAGAATTCGCCACCATGGTAGAGATGCTGCCAACTGTCGCTG
TGCTGGTCTTGGCAGTGTCCGTGGTTGCCAAGGATAACACCACGCGTTTAAACGGCCTGGCTCCATATCT
GCCACGGTGGGAGAAGCTGGATAACTTCATCAATAGACCCGTGAAGCTGATCATTGGGGACAAAGAGATT
TTCGGGATTAGCCGGGGGATTGATAAACAGGGAGCCCTGCTGCTGGAACAGGACGGAGTTATCAAACCCT
GGATGGGCGGAGAAATCAGTCTGCGGTCTGCCGAAAAGCTTTACCCTTACGATGTACCGGATTACGCAAC
TAGTGGTGGAGGCGGTTCAGGCGGAGGTGGCTCTGGCGGTGGCGGATCGGCTAGCGCCACCATGGCCCAG
CTCAAGAAGAAGCTGCAAGCCCTGAAGAAGAAGAACGCCCAGCTCAAGTGGAAGCTCCAGGCCCTGAAGA
AGAAGCTGGCCCAGAAGGCTAGCGGTGGAGGCGGTTCAGGCGGAGGTGGCTCTGGCGGTGGCGGATCGTC
TAGCGGTGGAGGCGGTTCAGGCGGAGGTGGCTCTGGCGGTGGCGGATCGTCTAGCGGTGGAGGCGGTTCA
GGCGGAGGTGGCTCTGGCGGTGGCGGATCGTCTAGCTACCAACTCGAGAATGGCGGCATAAGCCTGCTGG
TTCAGAACACATCCTGGATGCTGCTGCTGCTGCTTTCCCTCTCCCTCCTCCAAGCCCTGGACTTCATTTC
TCTGTAATCTAGAGTCGACCCGGGCGGCCGCTTCGAGCAGACATGATAAGATACATTGATGAGTTTGGAC
AAACCACAACTAGAATGCAGTGAAAAAAATGCTTTATTTGTGAAATTTGTGATGCTATTGCTTTATTTGT
AACCATTATAAGCTGCAATAAACAAGTTAACAACAACAATTGCATTCATTTTATGTTTCAGGTTCAGGGG
GAGATGTGGGAGGTTTTTTAAAGCAAGTAAAACCTCTACAAATGTGGTAAAATCGATAAGGATCTTCCTA
GAGCATGGCTACGTAGATAAGTAGCATGGCGGGTTAATCATTAACTACAAGGAACCCCTAGTGATGGAGT
TGGCCACTCCCTCTCTGCGCGCTCGCTCGCTCACTGAGGCCGGGCGACCAAAGGTCGCCCGACGCCCGGG
CTTTGCCCGGGCGGCCTCAGTGAGCGAGCGAGCGCGCAGCCTTAATTAACCTAATTCACTGGCCGTCGTT
TTACAACGTCGTGACTGGGAAAACCCTGGCGTTACCCAACTTAATCGCCTTGCAGCACATCCCCCTTTCG
CCAGCTGGCGTAATAGCGAAGAGGCCCGCACCGATCGCCCTTCCCAACAGTTGCGCAGCCTGAATGGCGA
ATGGG
[124 nt withheld, positions 2806-2929]
C
[91 nt withheld, positions 2931-3021]
A
[49 nt withheld, positions 3023-3071]
CCTTTGACGTTGGAGTCCACGTTCTTT
[37 nt withheld, positions 3099-3135]
ACCCTATCTCGGTCTATTCTTTTGATTTATAAGGGATTTTGCCGATTTCGGCCTATTGGTTAAAAAATGA
GCTGATTTAACAAAAATTTAACGCGAATTTTAACAAAATATTAACGCTTACAATTTAGGTGGCACTTTTC
GGGGAAATGTGCGCGGAACCCCTATTTGTTTATTTTTCTAAATACATTCAAATATGTATCCGCTCATGAG
ACAATAACCCTGATAAATGCTTCAATAATATTGAAAAAGGAAGAGTATGAGTATTCAACATTTCCGTGTC
GCCCTTATTCCCTTTTTTGCGGCATTTTGCCTTCCTGTTTTTGCTCACCCAGAAACGCTGGTGAAAGTAA
AAGATGCTGAAGATCAGTTGGGTGCACGAGTGGGTTACATCGAACTGGATCTCAACAGCGGTAAGATCCT
TGAGAGTTTTCGCCCCGAAGAACGTTTTCCAATGATGAGCACTTTTAAAGTTCTGCTATGTGGCGCGGTA
TTATCCCGTATTGACGCCGGGCAAGAGCAACTCGGTCGCCGCATACACTATTCTCAGAATGACTTGGTTG
AGTACTCACCAGTCACAGAAAAGCATCTTACGGATGGCATGACAGTAAGAGAATTATGCAGTGCTGCCAT
AACCATGAGTGATAACACTGCGGCCAACTTACTTCTGACAACGATCGGAGGACCGAAGGAGCTAACCGCT
TTTTTGCACAACATGGGGGATCATGTAACTCGCCTTGATCGTTGGGAACCGGAGCTGAATGAAGCCATAC
CAAACGACGAGCGTGACACCACGATGCCTGTAGCAATGGCAACAACGTTGCGCAAACTATTAACTGGCGA
ACTACTTACTCTAGCTTCCCGGCAACAATTAATAGACTGGATGGAGGCGGATAAAGTTGCAGGACCACTT
CTGCGCTCGGCCCTTCCGGCTGGCTGGTTTATTGCTGATAAATCTGGAGCCGGTGAGCGTGGGTCTCGCG
GTATCATTGCAGCACTGGGGCCAGATGGTAAGCCCTCCCGTATCGTAGTTATCTACACGACGGGGAGTCA
GGCAACTATGGATGAACGAAATAGACAGATCGCTGAGATAGGTGCCTCACTGATTAAGCATTGGTAACTG
TCAGACCAAGTTTACTCATATATACTTTAGATTGATTTAAAACTTCATTTTTAATTTAAAAGGATCTAGG
TGAAGATCCTTTTTGATAATCTCATGACCAAAATCCCTTAACGTGAGTTTTCGTTCCACTGAGCGTCAGA
CCCCGTAGAAAAGATCAAAGGATCTTCTTGAGATCCTTTTTTTCTGCGCGTAATCTGCTGCTTGCAAACA
AAAAAACCACCGCTACCAGCGGTGGTTTGTTTGCCGGATCAAGAGCTACCAACTCTTTTTCCGAAGGTAA
CTGGCTTCAGCAGAGCGCAGATACCAAATACTGTTCTTCTAGTGTAGCCGTAGTTAGGCCACCACTTCAA
GAACTCTGTAGCACCGCCTACATACCTCGCTCTGCTAATCCTGTTACCAGTGGCTGCTGCCAGTGGCGAT
AAGTCGTGTCTTACCGGGTTGGACTCAAGACGATAGTTACCGGATAAGGCGCAGCGGTCGGGCTGAACGG
GGGGTTCGTGCACACAGCCCAGCTTGGAGCGAACGACCTACACCGAACTGAGATACCTACAGCGTGAGCT
ATGAGAAAGCGCCACGCTTCCCGAAGGGAGAAAGGCGGACAGGTATCCGGTAAGCGGCAGGGTCGGAACA
GGAGAGCGCACGAGGGAGCTTCCAGGGGGAAACGCCTGGTATCTTTATAGTCCTGTCGGGTTTCGCCACC
TCTGACTTGAGCGTCGATTTTTGTGATGCTCGTCAGGGGGGCGGAGCCTATGGAAAAACGCCAGCAACGC
GGCCTTTTTACGGTTCCTGGCCTTTTGCTGGCCTTTTGCTCACATGTTCTTTCCTGCGTTATCCCCTGAT
TCTGTGGATAACCGTATTACCGCCTTTGAGTGAGCTGATACCGCTCGCCGCAGCCGAACGACCGAGCGCA
GCGAGTCAGTGAGCGAGGA
